Addgene plasmid #169472: pPS04
Purpose: (Empty Backbone) Broad-host-range allelic exchange vector
Depositing lab: Christopher Marx. Depositing organization: University of Idaho.
Backbone
  Vector backbone: pPS04
  Backbone size (bp): 6472
  Vector type: Allelic exchange vector
Growth in bacteria
  Bacterial resistance: Kanamycin, 50 μg/mL
  Growth temperature: 37°C
  Growth strain: DH5alpha
  Copy number: High Copy
Terms and licenses: Academic/Nonprofit Terms; Industry Terms
How to cite: pPS04 was a gift from Christopher Marx (Addgene plasmid # 169472 ; http://n2t.net/addgene:169472 ; RRID:Addgene_169472)
