[The description below was written by a language model from this plasmid's Addgene catalogue record and pLannotate feature annotations shown in this document.]
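Description:
pPS04 is an empty-backbone allelic exchange vector of about 6.5 kb, described as broad-host-range and intended for making unmarked chromosomal changes in bacteria. It is maintained in E. coli at high copy through a ColE1/pMB1-type origin and selected with kanamycin via an aph(3')-Ia aminoglycoside phosphotransferase gene. Because this type of origin generally does not support replication outside enteric bacteria, the plasmid is expected to behave as a suicide vector in many recipient species. The "broad-host-range" label therefore most plausibly refers to the range of hosts it can be delivered into rather than replicate in, although the record does not spell this out.

Delivery is provided by an IncP (RP4/RK2-type) mobilisation region containing oriT flanked by traJ, traK and a fragment of traI. This allows conjugative transfer from a donor that supplies the remaining transfer functions in trans. Counterselection comes from Bacillus subtilis sacB under its native sacR promoter and control region. The encoded levansucrase makes many Gram-negative hosts sensitive to sucrose.

In typical use, homology arms carrying the desired allele are cloned into the vector. Kanamycin selects single-crossover integrants, and sucrose then selects cells that have lost the backbone through a second recombination event, leaving either the mutant or the wild-type allele. The annotation also detects a tet promoter with a short tetracycline-resistance gene fragment, a partial β-lactamase coding sequence and a partial AmpR promoter. These appear to be non-functional remnants of earlier vectors. No insert is present, and the feature table does not annotate a cloning site.
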