Features (pLannotate 1.2.2; 13 found; start..end, strand, type, name):
    223..777     -  CDS            traI (fragment): TRAI6_ECOLX - Experimental evidence at protein level: Swiss-Prot protein existence level 1. The initiation process of transfer DNA synthesis requires the interaction of at least three plasmid-specific components (TraH, I, and J) at the transfer origin resulting in the assembly of a specialised nucleoprotein complex - the relaxosome. Site- and strand-specific cleavage at the transfer origin is dependent on TraI and TraJ. From Escherichia coli.
    815..1186    -  CDS            traJ: oriT-recognizing protein; traJ
   1219..1328    -  oriT           oriT: incP origin of transfer
   1554..1949    +  CDS            traK: TRAK4_ECOLX - Experimental evidence at protein level: Swiss-Prot protein existence level 1. From Escherichia coli.
   1965..1993    +  promoter       tet promoter: E. coli promoter for tetracycline efflux protein gene
   2041..2146    +  CDS            TcR (fragment): tetracycline efflux protein; tet; confers resistance to tetracycline
   2165..3586    -  CDS            SacB: secreted levansucrase that renders bacterial growth sensitive to sucrose; Bacillus subtilis sacB; negative selection marker
   3587..4032    -  promoter       sacB promoter: sacR; sacB promoter and control region
   4131..4259    -  CDS            YPB1_ECOLX (fragment): Protein predicted: Swiss-Prot protein existence level 4. From Escherichia coli.
   4444..5032    -  rep_origin     ori: high-copy-number ColE1/pMB1/pBR322/pUC origin of replication
   5204..5452    -  CDS            bla(M) (fragment): β-lactamase lacking the signal sequence; bla(M); allows cytosolic expression of β-lactamase
   5594..6409    +  CDS            KanR: aminoglycoside phosphotransferase; aph(3')-Ia; confers resistance to kanamycin in bacteria or G418 (Geneticin®) in eukaryotes
   6474..88      -  promoter       AmpR promoter (fragment) (across the origin): bla
>Addgene plasmid #169472 | pPS04 | addgene full sequence | sequence record 334678 | Addgene NGS Result
ATTATTGAAGCATTTATCAGGGTTATTGTCTCATGAGCGGATACATATTTGAATGTATTTAGAAAAATAA
ACAAATAGGGGTTCCGCGCACATTTCCCCGAAAAGTGCCACCTGACGTCTAGATCTGAATTCAGCTGTAC
AATTGGTACCATGGATGCATATGCTGCAGCTCGAGCGGCCGCGGGCCCTACGTACGCGTGTTAACCGGTG
AGCTCACTAGAGGATCCAGCCGACCAGGCTTTCCACGCCCGCGTGCCGCTCCATGTCGTTCGCGCGGTTC
TCGGAAACGCGCTGCCGCGTTTCGTGATTGTCACGCTCAAGCCCGTAGTCCCGTTCGAGCGTCGCGCAGA
GGTCAGCGAGGGCGCGGTAGGCCCGATACGGCTCATGGATGGTGTTTCGGGTCGGGTGAATCTTGTTGAT
GGCGATATGGATGTGCAGGTTGTCGGTGTCGTGATGCACGGCACTGACGCGCTGATGCTCGGCGAAGCCA
AGCCCAGCGCAGATGCGGTCCTCAATCGCGCGCAACGTCTCCGCGTCGGGCTTCTCTCCCGCGCGGAAGC
TAACCAGCAGGTGATAGGTCTTGTCGGCCTCGGAACGGGTGTTGCCGTGCTGGGTCGCCATCACCTCGGC
CATGACAGCGGGCAGGGTGTTTGCCTCGCAGTTCGTGACGCGCACGTGACCCAGGCGCTCGGTCTTGCCT
TGCTCGTCGGTGATGTACTTCACCAGCTCCGCGAAGTCGCTCTTCTTGATGGAGCGCATGGGGACGTGCT
TGGCAATCACGCGCACCCCCCGGCCGTTTTAGCGGCTAAAAAAGTCATGGCTCTGCCCTCGGGCGGACCA
CGCCCATCATGACCTTGCCAAGCTCGTCCTGCTTCTCTTCGATCTTCGCCAGCAGGGCGAGGATCGTGGC
ATCACCGAACCGCGCCGTGCGCGGGTCGTCGGTGAGCCAGAGTTTCAGCAGGCCGCCCAGGCGGCCCAGG
TCGCCATTGATGCGGGCCAGCTCGCGGACGTGCTCATAGTCCACGACGCCCGTGATTTTGTAGCCCTGGC
CGACGGCCAGCAGGTAGGCCGACAGGCTCATGCCGGCCGCCGCCGCCTTTTCCTCAATCGCTCTTCGTTC
GTCTGGAAGGCAGTACACCTTGATAGGTGGGCTGCCCTTCCTGGTTGGCTTGGTTTCATCAGCCATCCGC
TTGCCCTCATCTGTTACGCCGGCGGTAGCCGGCCAGCCTCGCAGAGCAGGATTCCCGTTGAGCACCGCCA
GGTGCGAATAAGGGACAGTGAAGAAGGAACACCCGCTCGCGGGTGGGCCTACTTCACCTATCCTGCCCGG
CTGACGCCGTTGGATACACCAAGGAAAGTCTACACGAACCCTTTGGCAAAATCCTGTATATCGTGCGAAA
AAGGATGGATATACCGAAAAAATCGCTATAATGACCCCGAAGCAGGGTTATGCAGCGGAAAAGCGCTGCT
TCCCTGCTGTTTTGTGGAATATCTACCGACTGGAAACAGGCAAATGCAGGAAATTACTGAACTGAGGGGA
CAGGCGAGAGACGATGCCAAAGAGCTACACCGACGAGCTGGCCGAGTGGGTTGAATCCCGCGCGGCCAAG
AAGCGCCGGCGTGATGAGGCTGCGGTTGCGTTCCTGGCGGTGAGGGCGGATGTCGAGGCGGCGTTAGCGT
CCGGCTATGCGCTCGTCACCATTTGGGAGCACATGCGGGAAACGGGGAAGGTCAAGTTCTCCTACGAGAC
GTTCCGCTCGCACGCCAGGCGGCACATCAAGGCCAAGCCCGCCGATGTGCCCGCACCGCAGGCCAAGGCT
GCGGAACCCGCGCCGGCACCCAAGACGCCGGAGCCACGGCGGCCGAAGCAGGGGGGCAAGGCTGAAAAGC
CGGCCCCCGCTGCGGCCCCGACCGGCTTCACCTTCAACCCAACACCGGACAAAAAGGATCCCCAATTCTC
ATGTTTGACAGCTTATCATCGATAAGCTTTAATGCGGTAGTTTATCACAGTTAAATTGCTAACGCAGTCA
GGCACCGTGTATGAAATCTAACAATGCGCTCATCGTCATCCTCGGCACCGTCACCCTGGATGCTGTAGGC
ATAGGCTTGGTTATGCCGGTACTGCCGGGCCTCTTGCGGGATATCGGCATTTTCTTTTGCGTTTTTATTT
GTTAACTGTTAATTGTCCTTGTTCAAGGATGCTGTCTTTGACAACAGATGTTTTCTTGCCTTTGATGTTC
AGCAGGAAGCTTGGCGCAAACGTTGATTGTTTGTCTGCGTAGAATCCTCTGTTTGTCATATAGCTTGTAA
TCACGACATTGTTTCCTTTCGCTTGAGGTACAGCGAAGTGTGAGTAAGTAAAGGTTACATCGTTAGGATC
AAGATCCATTTTTAACACAAGGCCAGTTTTGTTCAGCGGCTTGTATGGGCCAGTTAAAGAATTAGAAACA
TAACCAAGCATGTAAATATCGTTAGACGTAATGCCGTCAATCGTCATTTTTGATCCGCGGGAGTCAGTGA
ACAGGTACCATTTGCCGTTCATTTTAAAGACGTTCGCGCGTTCAATTTCATCTGTTACTGTGTTAGATGC
AATCAGCGGTTTCATCACTTTTTTCAGTGTGTAATCATCGTTTAGCTCAATCATACCGAGAGCGCCGTTT
GCTAACTCAGCCGTGCGTTTTTTATCGCTTTGCAGAAGTTTTTGACTTTCTTGACGGAAGAATGATGTGC
TTTTGCCATAGTATGCTTTGTTAAATAAAGATTCTTCGCCTTGGTAGCCATCTTCAGTTCCAGTGTTTGC
TTCAAATACTAAGTATTTGTGGCCTTTATCTTCTACGTAGTGAGGATCTCTCAGCGTATGGTTGTCGCCT
GAGCTGTAGTTGCCTTCATCGATGAACTGCTGTACATTTTGATACGTTTTTCCGTCACCGTCAAAGATTG
ATTTATAATCCTCTACACCGTTGATGTTCAAAGAGCTGTCTGATGCTGATACGTTAACTTGTGCAGTTGT
CAGTGTTTGTTTGCCGTAATGTTTACCGGAGAAATCAGTGTAGAATAAACGGATTTTTCCGTCAGATGTA
AATGTGGCTGAACCTGACCATTCTTGTGTTTGGTCTTTTAGGATAGAATCATTTGCATCGAATTTGTCGC
TGTCTTTAAAGACGCGGCCAGCGTTTTTCCAGCTGTCAATAGAAGTTTCGCCGACTTTTTGATAGAACAT
GTAAATCGATGTGTCATCCGCATTTTTAGGATCTCCGGCTAATGCAAAGACGATGTGGTAGCCGTGATAG
TTTGCGACAGTGCCGTCAGCGTTTTGTAATGGCCAGCTGTCCCAAACGTCCAGGCCTTTTGCAGAAGAGA
TATTTTTAATTGTGGACGAATCGAATTCAGGAACTTGATATTTTTCATTTTTTTGCTGTTCAGGGATTTG
CAGCATATCATGGCGTGTAATATGGGAAATGCCGTATGTTTCCTTATATGGCTTTTGGTTCGTTTCTTTC
GCAAACGCTTGAGTTGCGCCTCCTGCCAGCAGTGCGGTAGTAAAGGTTAATACTGTTGCTTGTTTTGCAA
ACTTTTTGATGTTCATCGTTCATGTCTCCTTTTTTATGTACTGTGTTAGCGGTCTGCTTCTTCCAGCCCT
CCTGTTTGAAGATGGCAAGTTAGTTACGCACAATAAAAAAAGACCTAAAATATGTAAGGGGTGACGCCAA
AGTATACACTTTGCCCTTTACACATTTTAGGTCTTGCCTGCTTTATCAGTAACAAACCCGCGCGATTTAC
TTTTCGACCTCATTCTATTAGACTCTCGTTTGGATTGCAACTGGTCTATTTTCCTCTTTTGTTTGATAGA
AAATCATAAAAGGATTTGCAGACTACGGGCCTAAAGAACTAAAAAATCTATCTGTTTCTTTTCATTCTCT
GTATTTTTTATAGTTTCTGTTGCATGGGCATAAAGTTGCCTTTTTAATCACAATTCAGAAAATATCATAA
TATCTCATTTCACTAAATAATAGTGAACGGCAGGTATATGTGATGGGTTAAAAAGGATCGATCCTCTAGC
CACGGGTGCGCATGATCGTGCTCCTGTCGTTGAGGACCCGGCTAGGCTGGCGGGGTTGCCTTACTGGTTA
GCAGAATGAATCACCGATACGCGAGCGAACGTGAAGCGACTGCTGCTGCAAAACGTCTGCGACCTGAGCA
ACAACATGAATGGTCTTCGGTTTCCGTGTTTCGTAAAGTCTGGAAACGCGGAAGTCAGCGCTCTTCCGCT
TCCTCGCTCACTGACTCGCTGCGCTCGGTCGTTCGGCTGCGGCGAGCGGTATCAGCTCACTCAAAGGCGG
TAATACGGTTATCCACAGAATCAGGGGATAACGCAGGAAAGAACATGTGAGCAAAAGGCCAGCAAAAGGC
CAGGAACCGTAAAAAGGCCGCGTTGCTGGCGTTTTTCCATAGGCTCCGCCCCCCTGACGAGCATCACAAA
AATCGACGCTCAAGTCAGAGGTGGCGAAACCCGACAGGACTATAAAGATACCAGGCGTTTCCCCCTGGAA
GCTCCCTCGTGCGCTCTCCTGTTCCGACCCTGCCGCTTACCGGATACCTGTCCGCCTTTCTCCCTTCGGG
AAGCGTGGCGCTTTCTCATAGCTCACGCTGTAGGTATCTCAGTTCGGTGTAGGTCGTTCGCTCCAAGCTG
GGCTGTGTGCACGAACCCCCCGTTCAGCCCGACCGCTGCGCCTTATCCGGTAACTATCGTCTTGAGTCCA
ACCCGGTAAGACACGACTTATCGCCACTGGCAGCAGCCACTGGTAACAGGATTAGCAGAGCGAGGTATGT
AGGCGGTGCTACAGAGTTCTTGAAGTGGTGGCCTAACTACGGCTACACTAGAAGAACAGTATTTGGTATC
TGCGCTCTGCTGAAGCCAGTTACCTTCGGAAAAAGAGTTGGTAGCTCTTGATCCGGCAAACAAACCACCG
CTGGTAGCGGTGGTTTTTTTGTTTGCAAGCAGCAGATTACGCGCAGAAAAAAAGGATCTCAAGAAGATCC
TTTGATCTTTTCTACGGGGTCTGACGCTCAGTGGAACGAAAACTCACGTTAAGGGATTTTGGTCATGAGA
TTATCAAAAAGGATCTTCACCTAGATCCTTTTAAATTAAAAATGAAGTTTTAAATCAATCTAAAGTATAT
ATGAGTAAACTTGGTCTGACAGTTACCAATGCTTAATCAGTGAGGCACCTATCTCAGCGATCTGTCTATT
TCGTTCATCCATAGTTGCCTGACTCCCCGTCGTGTAGATAACTACGATACGGGAGGGCTTACCATCTGGC
CCCAGTGCTGCAATGATACCGCGAGACCCACGCTCACCGGCTCCAGATTTATCAGCAATAAACCAGCCAG
CCGGAAGGGCCGAGCGCAGAAGTGGTCCTGCAACTTTATCCGCCTCCATCCAGTCTATTAATATCCCCGT
GTCGGACCTGCAGGGGGGGGGGGAAAGCCACGTTGTGTCTCAAAATCTCTGATGTTACATTGCACAAGAT
AAAAATATATCATCATGAACAATAAAACTGTCTGCTTACATAAACAGTAATACAAGGGGTGTTATGAGCC
ATATTCAACGGGAAACGTCTTGCTCGAGGCCGCGATTAAATTCCAACATGGATGCTGATTTATATGGGTA
TAAATGGGCTCGCGATAATGTCGGGCAATCAGGTGCGACAATCTATCGATTGTATGGGAAGCCCGATGCG
CCAGAGTTGTTTCTGAAACATGGCAAAGGTAGCGTTGCCAATGATGTTACAGATGAGATGGTCAGACTAA
ACTGGCTGACGGAATTTATGCCTCTTCCGACCATCAAGCATTTTATCCGTACTCCTGATGATGCATGGTT
ACTCACCACTGCGATCCCCGGGAAAACAGCATTCCAGGTATTAGAAGAATATCCTGATTCAGGTGAAAAT
ATTGTTGATGCGCTGGCAGTGTTCCTGCGCCGGTTGCATTCGATTCCTGTTTGTAATTGTCCTTTTAACA
GCGATCGCGTATTTCGTCTCGCTCAGGCGCAATCACGAATGAATAACGGTTTGGTTGATGCGAGTGATTT
TGATGACGAGCGTAATGGCTGGCCTGTTGAACAAGTCTGGAAAGAAATGCATAAGCTTTTGCCATTCTCA
CCGGATTCAGTCGTCACTCATGGTGATTTCTCACTTGATAACCTTATTTTTGACGAGGGGAAATTAATAG
GTTGTATTGATGTTGGACGAGTCGGAATCGCAGACCGATACCAGGATCTTGCCATCCTATGGAACTGCCT
CGGTGAGTTTTCTCCTTCATTACAGAAACGGCTTTTTCAAAAATATGGTATTGATAATCCTGATATGAAT
AAATTGCAGTTTCATTTGATGCTCGATGAGTTTTTCTAATCAGAATTGGTTAATTGGTTGTAACACTGGC
AGAGCATTACGCTGACTTGACGGGACGGAATATT
